>Addgene plasmid #116751 | pHAGE-IDH1 | addgene full sequence | sequence record 240262 | Addgene NGS Result
TAATGTGAGTTAGCTCACTCATTAGGCACCCCAGGCTTTACACTTTATGCTTCCGGCTCGTATGTTGTGT
GGAATTGTGAGCGGATAACAATTTCACACAGGAAACAGCTATGACATGATTACGAATTTCACAAATAAAG
CATTTTTTTCACTGCATTCTAGTTGTGGTTTGTCCAAACTCATCAATGTATCTTATCATGTCTGGATCAA
CTGGATAACTCAAGCTAACCAAAATCATCCCAAACTTCCCACCCCATACCCTATTACCACTGCCAATTAC
CTGTGGTTTCATTTACTCTAAACCTGTGATTCCTCTGAATTATTTTCATTTTAAAGAAATTGTATTTGTT
AAATATGTACTACAAACTTAGTAGTTGGAAGGGCTAATTCACTCCCAAAGAAGACAAGATATCCTTGATC
TGTGGATCTACCACACACAAGGCTACTTCCCTGATTAGCAGAACTACACACCAGGGCCAGGGGTCAGATA
TCCACTGACCTTTGGATGGTGCTACAAGCTAGTACCAGTTGAGCCAGATAAGGTAGAAGAGGCCAATAAA
GGAGAGAACACCAGCTTGTTACACCCTGTGAGCCTGCATGGGATGGATGACCCGGAGAGAGAAGTGTTAG
AGTGGAGGTTTGACAGCCGCCTAGCATTTCATCACGTGGCCCGAGAGCTGCATCCGGAGTACTTCAAGAA
CTGCTGATATCGAGCTTGCTACAAGGGACTTTCCGCTGGGGACTTTCCAGGGAGGCGTGGCCTGGGCGGG
ACTGGGGAGTGGCGAGCCCTCAGATCCTGCATATAAGCAGCTGCTTTTTGCCTGTACTGGGTCTCTCTGG
TTAGACCAGATCTGAGCCTGGGAGCTCTCTGGCTAACTAGGGAACCCACTGCTTAAGCCTCAATAAAGCT
TGCCTTGAGTGCTTCAAGTAGTGTGTGCCCGTCTGTTGTGTGACTCTGGTAACTAGAGATCCCTCAGACC
CTTTTAGTCAGTGTGGAAAATCTCTAGCAGTGGCGCCCGAACAGGGACTTGAAAGCGAAAGGGAAACCAG
AGGAGCTCTCTCGACGCAGGACTCGGCTTGCTGAAGCGCGCACGGCAAGAGGCGAGGGGCGGCGACTGGT
GAGTACGCCAAAAATTTTGACTAGCGGAGGCTAGAAGGAGAGAGATGGGTGCGAGAGCGTCAGTATTAAG
CGGGGGAGAATTAGATCGCGATGGGAAAAAATTCGGTTAAGGCCAGGGGGAAAGAAAAAATATAAATTAA
AACATATAGTATGGGCAAGCAGGGAGCTAGAACGATTCGCAGTTAATCCTGGCCTGTTAGAAACATCAGA
AGGCTGTAGACAAATACTGGGACAGCTACAACCATCCCTTCAGACAGGATCAGAAGAACTTAGATCATTA
TATAATACAGTAGCAACCCTCTATTGTGTGCATCAAAGGATAGAGATAAAAGACACCAAGGAAGCTTTAG
ACAAGATAGAGGAAGAGCAAAACAAAAGTAAGACCACCGCACAGCAAGCGGCCGGCCGCTGATCTTCAGA
CCTGGAGGAGGAGATATGAGGGACAATTGGAGAAGTGAATTATATAAATATAAAGTAGTAAAAATTGAAC
CATTAGGAGTAGCACCCACCAAGGCAAAGAGAAGAGTGGTGCAGAGAGAAAAAAGAGCAGTGGGAATAGG
AGCTTTGTTCCTTGGGTTCTTGGGAGCAGCAGGAAGCACTATGGGCGCAGCGTCAATGACGCTGACGGTA
CAGGCCAGACAATTATTGTCTGGTATAGTGCAGCAGCAGAACAATTTGCTGAGGGCTATTGAGGCGCAAC
AGCATCTGTTGCAACTCACAGTCTGGGGCATCAAGCAGCTCCAGGCAAGAATCCTGGCTGTGGAAAGATA
CCTAAAGGATCAACAGCTCCTGGGGATTTGGGGTTGCTCTGGAAAACTCATTTGCACCACTGCTGTGCCT
TGGAATGCTAGTTGGAGTAATAAATCTCTGGAACAGATTTGGAATCACACGACCTGGATGGAGTGGGACA
GAGAAATTAACAATTACACAAGCTTAATACACTCCTTAATTGAAGAATCGCAAAACCAGCAAGAAAAGAA
TGAACAAGAATTATTGGAATTAGATAAATGGGCAAGTTTGTGGAATTGGTTTAACATAACAAATTGGCTG
TGGTATATAAAATTATTCATAATGATAGTAGGAGGCTTGGTAGGTTTAAGAATAGTTTTTGCTGTACTTT
CTATAGTGAATAGAGTTAGGCAGGGATATTCACCATTATCGTTTCAGACCCACCTCCCAACCCCGAGGGG
ACCCGACAGGCCCGAAGGAATAGAAGAAGAAGGTGGAGAGAGAGACAGAGACAGATCCATTCGATTAGTG
AACGGATCTCGACGGTATCGCCGAATTCACAAATGGCAGTATTCATCCACAATTTTAAAAGAAAAGGGGG
GATTGGGGGGTACAGTGCAGGGGAAAGAATAGTAGACATAATAGCAACAGACATACAAACTAAAGAATTA
CAAAAACAAATTACAAAAATTCAAAATTTTCGGGTTTATTACAGGGACAGCAGAGATCCAGTTTGGACTA
GTCGTGAGGCTCCGGTGCCCGTCAGTGGGCAGAGCGCACATCGCCCACAGTCCCCGAGAAGTTGGGGGGA
GGGGTCGGCAATTGAACCGGTGCCTAGAGAAGGTGGCGCGGGGTAAACTGGGAAAGTGATGTCGTGTACT
GGCTCCGCCTTTTTCCCGAGGGTGGGGGAGAACCGTATATAAGTGCAGTAGTCGCCGTGAACGTTCTTTT
TCGCAACGGGTTTGCCGCCAGAACACAGGTAAGTGCCGTGTGTGGTTCCCGCGGGCCTGGCCTCTTTACG
GGTTATGGCCCTTGCGTGCCTTGAATTACTTCCACCTGGCTGCAGTACGTGATTCTTGATCCCGAGCTTC
GGGTTGGAAGTGGGTGGGAGAGTTCGAGGCCTTGCGCTTAAGGAGCCCCTTCGCCTCGTGCTTGAGTTGA
GGCCTGGCCTGGGCGCTGGGGCCGCCGCGTGCGAATCTGGTGGCACCTTCGCGCCTGTCTCGCTGCTTTC
GATAAGTCTCTAGCCATTTAAAATTTTTGATGACCTGCTGCGACGCTTTTTTTCTGGCAAGATAGTCTTG
TAAATGCGGGCCAAGATCTGCACACTGGTATTTCGGTTTTTGGGGCCGCGGGCGGCGACGGGGCCCGTGC
GTCCCAGCGCACATGTTCGGCGAGGCGGGGCCTGCGAGCGCGGCCACCGAGAATCGGACGGGGGTAGTCT
CAAGCTGGCCGGCCTGCTCTGGTGCCTGGCCTCGCGCCGCCGTGTATCGCCCCGCCCTGGGCGGCAAGGC
TGGCCCGGTCGGCACCAGTTGCGTGAGCGGAAAGATGGCCGCTTCCCGGCCCTGCTGCAGGGAGCTCAAA
ATGGAGGACGCGGCGCTCGGGAGAGCGGGCGGGTGAGTCACCCACACAAAGGAAAAGGGCCTTTCCGTCC
TCAGCCGTCGCTTCATGTGACTCCACGGAGTACCGGGCGCCGTCCAGGCACCTCGATTAGTTCTCGAGCT
TTTGGAGTACGTCGTCTTTAGGTTGGGGGGAGGGGTTTTATGCGATGGAGTTTCCCCACACTGAGTGGGT
GGAGACTGAAGTTAGGCCAGCTTGGCACTTGATGTAATTCTCCTTGGAATTTGCCCTTTTTGAGTTTGGA
TCTTGGTTCATTCTCAAGCCTCAGACAGTGGTTCAAAGTTTTTTTCTTCCATTTCAGGTGTCGTGAAGCG
GCCCTGCAGATATCAACAAGTTTGTACAAAAAAGCAGGCACCATGTCCAAAAAAATCAGTGGCGGTTCTG
TGGTAGAGATGCAAGGAGATGAAATGACACGAATCATTTGGGAATTGATTAAAGAGAAACTCATTTTTCC
CTACGTGGAATTGGATCTACATAGCTATGATTTAGGCATAGAGAATCGTGATGCCACCAACGACCAAGTC
ACCAAGGATGCTGCAGAAGCTATAAAGAAGCATAATGTTGGCGTCAAATGTGCCACTATCACTCCTGATG
AGAAGAGGGTTGAGGAGTTCAAGTTGAAACAAATGTGGAAATCACCAAATGGCACCATACGAAATATTCT
GGGTGGCACGGTCTTCAGAGAAGCCATTATCTGCAAAAATATCCCCCGGCTTGTGAGTGGATGGGTAAAA
CCTATCATCATAGGTCGTCATGCTTATGGGGATCAATACAGAGCAACTGATTTTGTTGTTCCTGGGCCTG
GAAAAGTAGAGATAACCTACACACCAAGTGACGGAACCCAAAAGGTGACATACCTGGTACATAACTTTGA
AGAAGGTGGTGGTGTTGCCATGGGGATGTATAATCAAGATAAGTCAATTGAAGATTTTGCACACAGTTCC
TTCCAAATGGCTCTGTCTAAGGGTTGGCCTTTGTATCTGAGCACCAAAAACACTATTCTGAAGAAATATG
ATGGGCGTTTTAAAGACATCTTTCAGGAGATATATGACAAGCAGTACAAGTCCCAGTTTGAAGCTCAAAA
GATCTGGTATGAGCATAGGCTCATCGACGACATGGTGGCCCAAGCTATGAAATCAGAGGGAGGCTTCATC
TGGGCCTGTAAAAACTATGATGGTGACGTGCAGTCGGACTCTGTGGCCCAAGGGTATGGCTCTCTCGGCA
TGATGACCAGCGTGCTGGTTTGTCCAGATGGCAAGACAGTAGAAGCAGAGGCTGCCCACGGGACTGTAAC
CCGTCACTACCGCATGTACCAGAAAGGACAGGAGACGTCCACCAATCCCATTGCTTCCATTTTTGCCTGG
ACCAGAGGGTTAGCCCACAGAGCAAAGCTTGATAACAATAAAGAGCTTGCCTTCTTTGCAAATGCTTTGG
AAGAAGTCTCTATTGAGACAATTGAGGCTGGCTTCATGACCAAGGACTTGGCTGCTTGCATTAAAGGTTT
ACCCAATGTGCAACGTTCTGACTACTTGAATACATTTGAGTTCATGGATAAACTTGGAGAAAACTTGAAG
ATCAAACTAGCTCAGGCCAAACTTTAGAACCCAGCTTTCTTGTACAAAGTGGTTGATATCCAGCACAGTG
GCGGCCGCTCGAGTCTAGAGGGCCCGCGGTTCGAAGGTAAGCCTATCCCTAACCCTCTCCTCGGTCTCGA
TTCTACGCGTACCGGTTAGTAATGAGATCCCTCCCCCCCCCCTAACGTTACTGGCCGAAGCCGCTTGGAA
TAAGGCCGGTGTGCGTTTGTCTATATGTTATTTTCCACCATATTGCCGTCTTTTGGCAATGTGAGGGCCC
GGAAACCTGGCCCTGTCTTCTTGACGAGCATTCCTAGGGGTCTTTCCCCTCTCGCCAAAGGAATGCAAGG
TCTGTTGAATGTCGTGAAGGAAGCAGTTCCTCTGGAAGCTTCTTGAAGACAAACAACGTCTGTAGCGACC
CTTTGCAGGCAGCGGAACCCCCCACCTGGCGACAGGTGCCTCTGCGGCCAAAAGCCACGTGTATAAGATA
CACCTGCAAAGGCGGCACAACCCCAGTGCCACGTTGTGAGTTGGATAGTTGTGGAAAGAGTCAAATGGCT
CTCCTCAAGCGTATTCAACAAGGGGCTGAAGGATGCCCAGAAGGTACCCCATTGTATGGGATCTGATCTG
GGGCCTCGGTGCACATGCTTTACATGTGTTTAGTCGAGGTTAAAAAAACGTCTAGGCCCCCCGAACCACG
GGGACGTGGTTTTCCTTTGAAAAACACGATGATAATATGGCCACACATATGGTGAGCAAGGGCGAGGAGC
TGTTCACCGGGGTGGTGCCCATCCTGGTCGAGCTGGACGGCGACGTAAACGGCCACAAGTTCAGCGTGTC
CGGCGAGGGCGAGGGCGATGCCACCTACGGCAAGCTGACCCTGAAGTTCATCTGCACCACCGGCAAGCTG
CCCGTGCCCTGGCCCACCCTCGTGACCACCCTGACCTACGGCGTGCAGTGCTTCAGCCGCTACCCCGACC
ACATGAAGCAGCACGACTTCTTCAAGTCCGCCATGCCCGAAGGCTACGTCCAGGAGCGCACCATCTTCTT
CAAGGACGACGGCAACTACAAGACCCGCGCCGAGGTGAAGTTCGAGGGCGACACCCTGGTGAACCGCATC
GAGCTGAAGGGCATCGACTTCAAGGAGGACGGCAACATCCTGGGGCACAAGCTGGAGTACAACTACAACA
GCCACAACGTCTATATCATGGCCGACAAGCAGAAGAACGGCATCAAGGTGAACTTCAAGATCCGCCACAA
CATCGAGGACGGCAGCGTGCAGCTCGCCGACCACTACCAGCAGAACACCCCCATCGGCGACGGCCCCGTG
CTGCTGCCCGACAACCACTACCTGAGCACCCAGTCCGCCCTGAGCAAAGACCCCAACGAGAAGCGCGATC
ACATGGTCCTGCTGGAGTTCGTGACCGCCGCCGGGATCACTCTCGGCATGGACGAGCTGTACAAGTAAAT
CGATAGATCCTAATCAACCTCTGGATTACAAAATTTGTGAAAGATTGACTGGTATTCTTAACTATGTTGC
TCCTTTTACGCTATGTGGATACGCTGCTTTAATGCCTTTGTATCATGCTATTGCTTCCCGTATGGCTTTC
ATTTTCTCCTCCTTGTATAAATCCTGGTTGCTGTCTCTTTATGAGGAGTTGTGGCCCGTTGTCAGGCAAC
GTGGCGTGGTGTGCACTGTGTTTGCTGACGCAACCCCCACTGGTTGGGGCATTGCCACCACCTGTCAGCT
CCTTTCCGGGACTTTCGCTTTCCCCCTCCCTATTGCCACGGCGGAACTCATCGCCGCCTGCCTTGCCCGC
TGCTGGACAGGGGCTCGGCTGTTGGGCACTGACAATTCCGTGGTGTTGTCGGGGAAATCATCGTCCTTTC
CTTGGCTGCTCGCCTGTGTTGCCACCTGGATTCTGCGCGGGACGTCCTTCTGCTACGTCCCTTCGGCCCT
CAATCCAGCGGACCTTCCTTCCCGCGGCCTGCTGCCGGCTCTGCGGCCTCTTCCGCGTCTTCGCCTTCGC
CCTCAGACGAGTCGGATCTCCCTTTGGGCCGCCTCCCCGCCTGAGATCCTTTAAGACCAATGACTTACAA
GGCAGCTGTAGATCTTAGCCACTTTTTAAAAGAAAAGGGGGGACTGGAAGGGCTAATTCACTCCCAACGA
AGACAAGATCTGCTTTTTGCTTGTACTGGGTCTCTCTGGTTAGACCAGATCTGAGCCTGGGAGCTCTCTG
GCTAACTAGGGAACCCACTGCTTAAGCCTCAATAAAGCTTGCCTTGAGTGCTTCAAGTAGTGTGTGCCCG
TCTGTTGTGTGACTCTGGTAACTAGAGATCCCTCAGACCCTTTTAGTCAGTGTGGAAAATCTCTAGCAGT
AGTAGTTCATGTCATCTTATTATTCAGTATTTATAACTTGCAAAGAAATGAATATCAGAGAGTGAGAGGC
CCGGGTTAATTAAGGAAAGGGCTAGATCATTCTTGAAGACGAAAGGGCCTCGTGATACGCCTATTTTTAT
AGGTTAATGTCATGATAATAATGGTTTCTTAGACGTCAGGTGGCACTTTTCGGGGAAATGTGCGCGGAAC
CCCTATTTGTTTATTTTTCTAAATACATTCAAATATGTATCCGCTCATGAGACAATAACCCTGATAAATG
CTTCAATAATATTGAAAAAGGAAGAGTATGAGTATTCAACATTTCCGTGTCGCCCTTATTCCCTTTTTTG
CGGCATTTTGCCTTCCTGTTTTTGCTCACCCAGAAACGCTGGTGAAAGTAAAAGATGCTGAAGATCAGTT
GGGTGCACGAGTGGGTTACATCGAACTGGATCTCAACAGCGGTAAGATCCTTGAGAGTTTTCGCCCCGAA
GAACGTTTTCCAATGATGAGCACTTTTAAAGTTCTGCTATGTGGCGCGGTATTATCCCGTGTTGACGCCG
GGCAAGAGCAACTCGGTCGCCGCATACACTATTCTCAGAATGACTTGGTTGAGTACTCACCAGTCACAGA
AAAGCATCTTACGGATGGCATGACAGTAAGAGAATTATGCAGTGCTGCCATAACCATGAGTGATAACACT
GCGGCCAACTTACTTCTGACAACGATCGGAGGACCGAAGGAGCTAACCGCTTTTTTGCACAACATGGGGG
ATCATGTAACTCGCCTTGATCGTTGGGAACCGGAGCTGAATGAAGCCATACCAAACGACGAGCGTGACAC
CACGATGCCTGTAGCAATGGCAACAACGTTGCGCAAACTATTAACTGGCGAACTACTTACTCTAGCTTCC
CGGCAACAATTAATAGACTGGATGGAGGCGGATAAAGTTGCAGGACCACTTCTGCGCTCGGCCCTTCCGG
CTGGCTGGTTTATTGCTGATAAATCTGGAGCCGGTGAGCGTGGGTCTCGCGGTATCATTGCAGCACTGGG
GCCAGATGGTAAGCCCTCCCGTATCGTAGTTATCTACACGACGGGGAGTCAGGCAACTATGGATGAACGA
AATAGACAGATCGCTGAGATAGGTGCCTCACTGATTAAGCATTGGTAACTGTCAGACCAAGTTTACTCAT
ATATACTTTAGATTGATTTAAAACTTCATTTTTAATTTAAAAGGATCTAGGTGAAGATCCTTTTTGATAA
TCTCATGACCAAAATCCCTTAACGTGAGTTTTCGTTCCACTGAGCGTCAGACCCCGTAGAAAAGATCAAA
GGATCTTCTTGAGATCCTTTTTTTCTGCGCGTAATCTGCTGCTTGCAAACAAAAAAACCACCGCTACCAG
CGGTGGTTTGTTTGCCGGATCAAGAGCTACCAACTCTTTTTCCGAAGGTAACTGGCTTCAGCAGAGCGCA
GATACCAAATACTGTTCTTCTAGTGTAGCCGTAGTTAGGCCACCACTTCAAGAACTCTGTAGCACCGCCT
ACATACCTCGCTCTGCTAATCCTGTTACCAGTGGCTGCTGCCAGTGGCGATAAGTCGTGTCTTACCGGGT
TGGACTCAAGACGATAGTTACCGGATAAGGCGCAGCGGTCGGGCTGAACGGGGGGTTCGTGCACACAGCC
CAGCTTGGAGCGAACGACCTACACCGAACTGAGATACCTACAGCGTGAGCTATGAGAAAGCGCCACGCTT
CCCGAAGGGAGAAAGGCGGACAGGTATCCGGTAAGCGGCAGGGTCGGAACAGGAGAGCGCACGAGGGAGC
TTCCAGGGGGAAACGCCTGGTATCTTTATAGTCCTGTCGGGTTTCGCCACCTCTGACTTGAGCGTCGATT
TTTGTGATGCTCGTCAGGGGGGCGGAGCCTATGGAAAAACGCCAGCAACGCGGCCTTTTTACGGTTCCTG
GCCTTTTGCTGGCCTTTTGCTCACATGTTCTTTCCTGCGTTATCCCCTGATTCTGTGGATAACCGTATTA
CCGCCTTTGAGTGAGCTGATACCGCTCGCCGCAGCCGAACGACCGAGCGCAGCGAGTCAGTGAGCGAGGA
AGCGGAAGAGCGCCCAATACGCAAACCGCCTCTCCCCGCGCGTTGGCCGATTCATTAATGCAGCAAGCTC
ATGGCTGACTAATTTTTTTTATTTATGCAGAGGCCGAGGCCGCCTCGGCCTCTGAGCTATTCCAGAAGTA
GTGAGGAGGCTTTTTTGGAGGCCTAGGCTTTTGCAAAAAGCTCCCCGTGGCACGACAGGTTTCCCGACTG
GAAAGCGGGCAGTGAGCGCAACGCAAT
Features (pLannotate 1.2.2; 27 found; start..end, strand, type, name):
      1..22      +  protein_bind   CAP binding site: CAP binding activates transcription in the presence of cAMP. E. coli catabolite activator protein
     37..67      +  promoter       lac promoter: promoter for the E. coli lac operon
     75..91      +  protein_bind   lac operator: The lac repressor binds to the lac operator to inhibit transcription in E. coli. This inhibition can be relieved by adding lactose or isopropyl-β-D-thiogalactopyranoside (IPTG). lac repressor encoded by lacI
    125..208     +  polyA_signal   SV40 poly(A) signal (fragment): SV40 polyadenylation signal
    375..704     +  CDS            nef (fragment): NEF_HV1BR - Experimental evidence at protein level: Swiss-Prot protein existence level 1. Extracellular Nef protein targets CD4(+) T-lymphocytes for apoptosis by interacting with CXCR4 surface receptors (PubMed:14990729). From Human immunodeficiency virus type 1 group M subtype B (isolate BRU/LAI) (HIV-1).
    752..1009    +  LTR            5' LTR (truncated): truncated 5' long terminal repeat (LTR) from HIV-1
   1056..1181    +  misc_feature   HIV-1 Ψ: packaging signal of human immunodeficiency virus type 1
   1165..1503    +  CDS            HIV-1 gag (fragment): gag protein from human immunodeficiency virus 1; gag
   1678..1911    +  misc_feature   RRE: The Rev response element (RRE) of HIV-1 allows for Rev-dependent mRNA export from the nucleus to the cytoplasm.
   2288..2388    +  CDS            Rev (fragment): human immunodeficiency virus 1 (HIV-1) Rev protein; rev; enhances nuclear export of unspliced and incompletely spliced viral mRNAs
   2433..2550    +  misc_feature   cPPT/CTS: central polypurine tract and central termination sequence of HIV-1
   2598..3776    +  promoter       EF-1α promoter: strong constitutive promoter for human elongation factor EF-1α
   3797..3817    +  protein_bind   attB1: mutant version of attB; core recombination site for the Gateway® BP reaction BP Clonase™
   3823..5064    +  CDS            IDH1: IDHC_HUMAN - Also known as PICD. Experimental evidence at protein level: Swiss-Prot protein existence level 1. From Homo sapiens (Human).
   5069..5093    -  protein_bind   attB2: mutant version of attB; recombination site for the Gateway® BP reaction BP Clonase™
   5146..5187    +  CDS            V5 tag: epitope tag from simian virus 5
   5313..5775    +  misc_feature   IRES: internal ribosome entry site (IRES) of the encephalomyocarditis virus (EMCV)
   5789..6508    +  CDS            EGFP: the original enhanced GFP (Yang et al., 1996) mammalian codon-optimized
   6522..7110    +  misc_feature   WPRE: woodchuck hepatitis virus posttranscriptional regulatory element
   7118..7183    +  CDS            nef (fragment): NEF_HV1Z2 - Experimental evidence at protein level: Swiss-Prot protein existence level 1. Extracellular Nef protein targets CD4(+) T-lymphocytes for apoptosis by interacting with CXCR4 surface receptors. From Human immunodeficiency virus type 1 group M subtype D (isolate Z2/CDC-Z34) (HIV-1).
   7185..7418    +  LTR            3' LTR (ΔU3): self-inactivating 3' long terminal repeat (LTR) from HIV-1
   7623..7727    +  promoter       AmpR promoter: bla
   7728..8588    +  CDS            AmpR: β-lactamase; bla; confers resistance to ampicillin, carbenicillin, and related antibiotics
   8759..9347    +  rep_origin     ori: high-copy-number ColE1/pMB1/pBR322/pUC origin of replication
   9530..9584    +  CDS            lacI (fragment): lac repressor; lacI; The lac repressor binds to the lac operator to inhibit transcription in E. coli. This inhibition can be relieved by adding lactose or isopropyl-β-D-thiogalactopyranoside (IPTG).
   9590..9683    +  rep_origin     SV40 ori (fragment): SV40 origin of replication
   9708..9745    +  CDS            lacI (fragment): lac repressor; lacI; The lac repressor binds to the lac operator to inhibit transcription in E. coli. This inhibition can be relieved by adding lactose or isopropyl-β-D-thiogalactopyranoside (IPTG).
