[The description below was written by a language model from this plasmid's Addgene catalogue record and pLannotate feature annotations shown in this document.]
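Description:
pHAGE-IDH1 is a 9.8 kb HIV-1-based lentiviral expression plasmid built on the pHAGE backbone and carrying the wild-type human IDH1 (cytosolic isocitrate dehydrogenase 1) open reading frame. It is propagated in E. coli through a high-copy ColE1/pUC-type origin and selected with ampicillin via the β-lactamase gene. Short lac regulatory, lacI and SV40 fragments annotated in the bacterial backbone appear to be vector remnants rather than functional parts.

The viral transfer cassette runs from a truncated 5' LTR through the Ψ packaging signal (extending into a gag fragment), the Rev response element for Rev-dependent nuclear export of the genomic RNA, and the cPPT/CTS, which aids nuclear import of the reverse-transcribed genome. It ends in a ΔU3 self-inactivating 3' LTR, so the integrated provirus lacks LTR promoter activity and expression depends on the internal promoter. That promoter is the strong constitutive human EF-1α promoter, which drives IDH1 flanked by attB1 and attB2 sites, the scars of Gateway recombination used to insert the ORF. A V5 epitope tag lies downstream of attB2; whether it is translated in frame with IDH1 depends on the presence of a stop codon in the ORF, which the record does not state. An EMCV IRES followed by EGFP sits on the same transcript, so transduced cells can be identified or sorted by green fluorescence, and a WPRE enhances transcript stability and expression. No mammalian drug-selection marker is annotated.

The plasmid is intended for producing lentivirus, with packaging and envelope functions supplied in trans, to stably express IDH1. It was deposited with a study on systematic functional annotation of somatic cancer mutations, where a wild-type clone would plausibly serve as the reference for mutant alleles.
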