Addgene plasmid #116751: pHAGE-IDH1
Purpose: Lentiviral expression of IDH1
Depositing lab: Gordon Mills & Kenneth Scott. Depositing organization: Baylor College of Medicine. Publication: Systematic Functional Annotation of Somatic Mutations in Cancer. Ng PK, Li J, Jeong KJ, Shao S, Chen H, Tsang YH, Sengupta S, Wang Z, Bhavana VH, Tran R, Soewito S, Minussi DC, Moreno D, Kong K, Dogruluk T, Lu H, Gao J, Tokheim C, Zhou DC, Johnson AM, Zeng J, Ip CKM, Ju Z, Wester M, Yu S, Li Y, Vellano CP, Schultz N, Karchin R, Ding L, Lu Y, Cheung LWT, Chen K, Shaw KR, Meric-Bernstam F, Scott KL, Yi S, Sahni N, Liang H, Mills GB. Cancer Cell. 2018 Mar 12;33(3):450-462.e10. doi: 10.1016/j.ccell.2018.01.021. PubMed 29533785.
Backbone
  Vector backbone: pHAGE
  Vector type: Lentiviral
Growth in bacteria
  Bacterial resistance: Ampicillin, 100 μg/mL
  Growth temperature: 37°C
  Growth strain: Stbl3
  Copy number: High Copy
Gene/Insert
  Gene/Insert name: IDH1
  Species: H. sapiens (human)
  Mutation: WT
  Entrez Gene: IDH1 (a.k.a. HEL-216, HEL-S-26, IDCD, IDH, IDP, IDPC, PICD)
  Cloning method: Gateway Cloning
Terms and licenses: Academic/Nonprofit Terms; Industry Terms: Not Available to Industry
How to cite: pHAGE-IDH1 was a gift from Gordon Mills & Kenneth Scott (Addgene plasmid # 116751 ; http://n2t.net/addgene:116751 ; RRID:Addgene_116751)
