>Addgene plasmid #116751 | pHAGE-IDH1 | depositor partial sequence | sequence record 219626 | insert
ATGTCCAAAAAAATCAGTGGCGGTTCTGTGGTAGAGATGCAAGGAGATGAAATGACACGAATCATTTGGG
AATTGATTAAAGAGAAACTCATTTTTCCCTACGTGGAATTGGATCTACATAGCTATGATTTAGGCATAGA
GAATCGTGATGCCACCAACGACCAAGTCACCAAGGATGCTGCAGAAGCTATAAAGAAGCATAATGTTGGC
GTCAAATGTGCCACTATCACTCCTGATGAGAAGAGGGTTGAGGAGTTCAAGTTGAAACAAATGTGGAAAT
CACCAAATGGCACCATACGAAATATTCTGGGTGGCACGGTCTTCAGAGAAGCCATTATCTGCAAAAATAT
CCCCCGGCTTGTGAGTGGATGGGTAAAACCTATCATCATAGGTCGTCATGCTTATGGGGATCAATACAGA
GCAACTGATTTTGTTGTTCCTGGGCCTGGAAAAGTAGAGATAACCTACACACCAAGTGACGGAACCCAAA
AGGTGACATACCTGGTACATAACTTTGAAGAAGGTGGTGGTGTTGCCATGGGGATGTATAATCAAGATAA
GTCAATTGAAGATTTTGCACACAGTTCCTTCCAAATGGCTCTGTCTAAGGGTTGGCCTTTGTATCTGAGC
ACCAAAAACACTATTCTGAAGAAATATGATGGGCGTTTTAAAGACATCTTTCAGGAGATATATGACAAGC
AGTACAAGTCCCAGTTTGAAGCTCAAAAGATCTGGTATGAGCATAGGCTCATCGACGACATGGTGGCCCA
AGCTATGAAATCAGAGGGAGGCTTCATCTGGGCCTGTAAAAACTATGATGGTGACGTGCAGTCGGACTCT
GTGGCCCAAGGGTATGGCTCTCTCGGCATGATGACCAGCGTGCTGGTTTGTCCAGATGGCAAGACAGTAG
AAGCAGAGGCTGCCCACGGGACTGTAACCCGTCACTACCGCATGTACCAGAAAGGACAGGAGACGTCCAC
CAATCCCATTGCTTCCATTTTTGCCTGGACCAGAGGGTTAGCCCACAGAGCAAAGCTTGATAACAATAAA
GAGCTTGCCTTCTTTGCAAATGCTTTGGAAGAAGTCTCTATTGAGACAATTGAGGCTGGCTTCATGACCA
AGGACTTGGCTGCTTGCATTAAAGGTTTACCCAATGTGCAACGTTCTGACTACTTGAATACATTTGAGTT
CATGGATAAACTTGGAGAAAACTTGAAGATCAAACTAGCTCAGGCCAAACTTTAA
